Addgene plasmid #20400: pNC951
Depositing lab: Beverly Errede. Depositing organization: University of North Carolina at Chapel Hill. Publication: A family of destabilized cyan fluorescent proteins as transcriptional reporters in S. cerevisiae. Hackett EA, Esch RK, Maleri S, Errede B. Yeast. 2006 Apr 15. 23(5):333-49. 10.1002/yea.1358 PubMed 16598699.
Backbone
  Vector backbone: pUC118
  Backbone size w/o insert (bp): 3162
  Vector type: Yeast Expression
Growth in bacteria
  Bacterial resistance: Ampicillin, 100 μg/mL
  Growth temperature: 37°C
  Growth strain: DH5alpha
  Copy number: High Copy
Gene/Insert
  Gene/Insert name: CFP-reporter
  Insert size (bp): 4439
  Mutation: X=UbiY (see schematic) linker=deltak
  Cloning method: Restriction Enzyme; 5′ cloning site Sac1 (not destroyed); 3′ cloning site SalI (not destroyed)
  Sequencing primers: 5′ CTCTCCACTGAGAGAAAA (prim586)
Terms and licenses: Academic/Nonprofit Terms; Industry Terms: Not Available to Industry
Depositor comments: See attachments for details Cassette: CFP-reporter; UAS: GAL1,10; X:UbiY; Linker:delta k
How to cite: pNC951 was a gift from Beverly Errede (Addgene plasmid # 20400 ; http://n2t.net/addgene:20400 ; RRID:Addgene_20400)
