[The description below was written by a language model from this plasmid's Addgene catalogue record and pLannotate feature annotations shown in this document.]
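Description:
pNC951 is a yeast transcriptional reporter construct built on the pUC118 phagemid backbone. It carries a roughly 4.4 kb "CFP-reporter" cassette cloned between SacI and SalI sites, for a total of about 7.6 kb. In E. coli it is propagated as a high-copy plasmid through the pUC-type ColE1 origin and selected with ampicillin via the bla gene. The backbone also contributes an M13 origin for single-stranded DNA production and remnants of the lac promoter/operator and lacZα region. No yeast replication origin or centromere is annotated. The cassette is bracketed by a URA3 fragment on one side and a sequence matching TIM9 on the other, an arrangement that suggests chromosomal integration by homologous recombination, although the record does not say this explicitly.

The reporter is driven by the galactose-inducible, Gal4-regulated GAL1,10 upstream activating sequence. Downstream lies an S. cerevisiae ubiquitin coding sequence, followed by a short lacI-derived segment and a fluorescent protein open reading frame, which ends at the ADH1 terminator. The annotation tool labels this reading frame as a GFP fragment, but the record identifies it as CFP. The depositor describes the variable element as X = UbiY with a "delta k" linker. This is consistent with a ubiquitin-fusion design in which cleavage of ubiquitin would expose a chosen N-terminal residue to set the protein's stability, but the schematic defining these terms is not included here. A S. pombe his5 marker under Ashbya gossypii TEF promoter and terminator control provides histidine prototrophy selection in yeast. According to the associated publication, the construct belongs to a family of destabilized cyan fluorescent proteins developed as transcriptional reporters in S. cerevisiae, where faster reporter turnover lets fluorescence follow changes in promoter activity more closely.
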