Features (pLannotate 1.2.2; 22 found; start..end, strand, type, name):
      2..94      +  CDS            lacI (fragment): lac repressor; lacI; The lac repressor binds to the lac operator to inhibit transcription in E. coli. This inhibition can be relieved by adding lactose or isopropyl-β-D-thiogalactopyranoside (IPTG).
    107..128     +  protein_bind   CAP binding site: CAP binding activates transcription in the presence of cAMP. E. coli catabolite activator protein
    143..173     +  promoter       lac promoter: promoter for the E. coli lac operon
    181..197     +  protein_bind   lac operator: The lac repressor binds to the lac operator to inhibit transcription in E. coli. This inhibition can be relieved by adding lactose or isopropyl-β-D-thiogalactopyranoside (IPTG). lac repressor encoded by lacI
    242..564     +  CDS            URA3 (fragment): orotidine-5'-phosphate decarboxylase, required for uracil biosynthesis; S. cerevisiae URA3; yeast auxotrophic marker, counterselectable with 5-fluoroorotic acid (5-FOA)
    662..1314    +  promoter       GAL1,10 promoter: GAL1 and GAL10 genes of S. cerevisiae; divergent inducible promoter, regulated by Gal4
   1710..1937    +  CDS            ubiquitin: Saccharomyces cerevisiae ubiquitin
   1958..2009    +  CDS            lacI (fragment): lac repressor; lacI; The lac repressor binds to the lac operator to inhibit transcription in E. coli. This inhibition can be relieved by adding lactose or isopropyl-β-D-thiogalactopyranoside (IPTG).
   2009..2723    +  CDS            GFP (fragment): Aequoria victoria green fluorescent protein
   2744..2931    +  terminator     ADH1 terminator: S. cerevisiae ADH1; transcription terminator for the S. cerevisiae alcohol dehydrogenase 1 (ADH1) gene
   3006..3349    +  promoter       TEF promoter: Ashbya gossypii TEF promoter
   3350..4003    +  CDS            S. pombe his5: imidazoleglycerol-phosphate dehydratase, required for histidine biosynthesis; Schizosaccharomyces pombe his5; yeast auxotrophic marker; corresponds to S. cerevisiae HIS3
   4009..4206    +  terminator     TEF terminator: Ashbya gossypii TEF terminator
   4411..4671    +  CDS            TIM9: TIM9_YEAST - Experimental evidence at protein level: Swiss-Prot protein existence level 1. Mitochondrial intermembrane chaperone that participates in the import and insertion of multi-pass transmembrane proteins into the mitochondrial inner membrane. Also required for the transfer of beta- barrel precursors from the TOM complex to the sorting and assembly machinery (SAM complex) of the outer membrane. Acts as a chaperone-like protein that protects the hydrophobic precursors from aggregation and guide them through the mitochondrial intermembrane space. Compared to TIM10, it may have a strong st
   4729..4883    +  CDS            lacZα (fragment): LacZα fragment of β-galactosidase; lacZ fragment
   4889..4940    -  misc_feature   bom (fragment): basis of mobility region from pBR322
   4959..5339    +  rep_origin     M13 ori (sequence partly withheld): M13 bacteriophage origin of replication; arrow indicates direction of (+) strand synthesis
   5415..5464    -  misc_feature   bom (fragment): basis of mobility region from pBR322
   5566..5601    -  CDS            rop (fragment): Rop protein, which maintains plasmids at low copy number; rop
   5696..5800    +  promoter       AmpR promoter: bla
   5801..6661    +  CDS            AmpR: β-lactamase; bla; confers resistance to ampicillin, carbenicillin, and related antibiotics
   6832..7420    +  rep_origin     ori: high-copy-number ColE1/pMB1/pBR322/pUC origin of replication
>Addgene plasmid #20400 | pNC951 | depositor full sequence | sequence record 9609 | Author sequence
AGCGCCCAATACGCAAACCGCCTCTCCCCGCGCGTTGGCCGATTCATTAATGCAGCTGGCACGACAGGTT
TCCCGACTGGAAAGCGGGCAGTGAGCGCAACGCAATTAATGTGAGTTAGCTCACTCATTAGGCACCCCAG
GCTTTACACTTTATGCTTCCGGCTCGTATGTTGTGTGGAATTGTGAGCGGATAACAATTTCACACAGGAA
ACAGCTATGACCATGATTACGAATTCGAGCTCTGGAGAATATACTAAGGGTACTGTTGACATTGCGAAGA
GCGACAAAGATTTTGTTATCGGCTTTATTGCTCAAAGAGACATGGGTGGAAGAGATGAAGGTTACGATTG
GTTGATTATGACACCCGGTGTGGGTTTAGATGACAAGGGAGACGCATTGGGTCAACAGTATAGAACCGTG
GATGATGTGGTCTCTACAGGATCTGACATTATTATTGTTGGAAGAGGACTATTTGCAAAGGGAAGGGATG
CTAAGGTAGAGGGTGAACGTTACAGAAAAGCAGGCTGGGAAGCATATTTGAGAAGATGCGGCCAGCAAAA
CTAAAAAACTGTATTATAAGTAAATGCATGTATACTAAACTCACAAATTAGAGCTTCAATTTAATTATAT
CAGTTATTACCCGGTACCCCCCTCGAGGAATTTTCAAAAATTCTTACTTTTTTTTTGGATGGACGCAAAG
AAGTTTAATAATCATATTACATGGCATTACCACCATATACATATCCATATCTAATCTTACTTATATGTTG
TGGAAATGTAAAGAGCCCCATTATCTTAGCCTAAAAAAACCTTCTCTTTGGAACTTTCAGTAATACGCTT
AACTGCTCATTGCTATATTGAAGTACGGATTAGAAGCCGCCGAGCGGGCGACAGCCCTCCGACGGAAGAC
TCTCCTCCGTGCGTCCTCGTCTTCACCGGTCGCGTTCCTGAAACGCAGATGTGCCTCGCGCCGCACTGCT
CCGAACAATAAAGATTCTACAATACTAGCTTTTATGGTTATGAAGAGGAAAAATTGGCAGTAACCTGGCC
CCACAAACCTTCAAATTAACGAATCAAATTAACAACCATAGGATGATAATGCGATTAGTTTTTTAGCCTT
ATTTCTGGGGTAATTAATCAGCGAAGCGATGATTTTTGATCTATTAACAGATATATAAATGGAAAAGCTG
CATAACCACTTTAACTAATACTTTCAACATTTTCAGTTTGTATTACTTCTTATTCAAATGTCATAAAAGT
ATCAACAAAAAATTGTTAATATACCTCTATACTTTAACGTCAAGGAGAAAAAACCCCGGATCTGCCAGGC
GTGTATATAGCGTGGATGGCCAGGCAACTTTAGTGCTGACACATACAGGCATATATATATGTGTGCGACG
ACACATGATCATATGGCATGCATGTGCTCTGTATGTATATAAAACTCTTGTTTTCTTCTTTTCTCTAAAT
ATTCTTTCCTTATACATTAGGTCCTTTGTAGCATAAATTACTATACTTCTATAGACACGCAAACACAAAT
ACACACACTAAATTACCGGATCAATTCGCCTGCTTATCTTTCTTCTTCCGAAAGTGCTACTTCAGAAAGA
GCAAGAACTGTACGGATAAGGATAAGTATATCTTCTATCTACTACAATACGAAAAGAACTCTCGAACTCT
CCCTCCCACTTTACTTTAACTAATAGATTATGCAGATTTTCGTCAAGACTTTGACCGGTAAAACCATAAC
ATTGGAAGTTGAATCTTCCGATACCATCGACAACGTTAAGTCGAAAATTCAAGACAAGGAAGGTATCCCT
CCAGATCAACAAAGATTGATCTTTGCCGGTAAGCAGCTAGAAGACGGTAGAACGCTGTCTGATTACAACA
TTCAGAAGGAGTCCACCTTACATCTTGTGCTAAGGCTAAGAGGTGGTTATCACGGATCCGGAGCTTGGCT
GTTGCCCGTCTCACTGGTGAAAAGAAAAACCACCCTGGCGCCCAATACGAGTAAAGGAGAAGAACTTTTC
ACTGGAGTTGTCCCAATTCTTGTTGAATTAGATGGTGATGTTAATGGGCACAAATTTTCTGTCAGTGGAG
AGGGTGAAGGTGATGCAACATACGGAAAACTTACCCTTAAATTTATTTGCACTACTGGAAAACTACCTGT
TCCATGGCCAACACTTGTCACTACTTTGACTTGGGGTGTTCAATGCTTTTCAAGATACCCAGATCATATG
AAACGGCATGACTTTTTCAAGAGTGCCATGCCCGAAGGTTATGTACAGGAAAGAACTATATTTTTCAAAG
ATGACGGGAACTACAAGACACGTGCTGAAGTCAAGTTTGAAGGTGATACCCTTGTTAATAGAATCGAGTT
AAAAGGTATTGATTTTAAAGAAGATGGAAACATTCTTGGACACAAATTGGAATACAACTATATTTCACAC
AATGTATACATCACTGCAGACAAACAAAAGAATGGAATCAAAGCTCATTTCAAAATTAGACACAACATTG
AAGATGGAAGCGTTCAACTAGCAGACCATTATCAACAAAATACTCCAATTGGCGATGGCCCTGTCCTTTT
ACCAGACAACCATTACCTGTCCACACAATCTGCCCTTTCGAAAGATCCCAACGAAAAGAGAGACCACATG
GTCCTTCTTGAGTTTGTAACAGCTGCTGGGATTACACATGGCATGGATGAACTATACAAATAGGGCGCGC
CACTTCTAAATAAGCGAATTTCTTATGATTTATGATTTTTATTATTAAATAAGTTATAAAAAAAATAAGT
GTATACAAATTTTAAAGTGACTCTTAGGTTTTAAAACGAAAATTCTTATTCTTGAGTAACTCTTTCCTGT
AGGTCAGGTTGCTTTCTCAGGTATAGTATGAGGTCGCTCTTATTGACCACACCTCTACCGGCAGATCCGC
TAGGGATAACAGGGTAATATAGATCTGTTTAGCTTGCCTCGTCCCCGCCGGGTCACCCGGCCAGCGACAT
GGAGGCCCAGAATACCCTCCTTGACAGTCTTGACGTGCGCAGCTCAGGGGCATGATGTGACTGTCGCCCG
TACATTTAGCCCATACATCCCCATGTATAATCATTTGCATCCATACATTTTGATGGCCGCACGGCGCGAA
GCAAAAATTACGGCTCCTCGCTGCAGACCTGCGAGCAGGGAAACGCTCCCCTCACAGACGCGTTGAATTG
TCCCCACGCCGCGCCCCTGTAGAGAAATATAAAAGGTTAGGATTTGCCACTGAGGTTCTTCTTTCATATA
CTTCCTTTTAAAATCTTGCTAGGATACAGTTCTCACATCACATCCGAACATAAACAACCATGGGTAGGAG
GGCTTTTGTAGAAAGAAATACGAACGAAACGAAAATCAGCGTTGCCATCGCTTTGGACAAAGCTCCCTTA
CCTGAAGAGTCGAATTTTATTGATGAACTTATAACTTCCAAGCATACAAACCAAAAGGGAGAACAAGTAA
TCCAAGTAGACACGGGAATTGGATTCTTGGATCACATGTATCATGCACTGGCTAAACATGCAGGCTGGAG
CTTACGACTTTACTCAAGAGGTGATTTAATCATCGATGATCATCACACTGCAGAAGATACTGCTATTGCA
CTTGGTATTGCATTCAAGCAGGCTATGAGTAACTTTGCCGGCGTTAAAAGATTTGGACATGCTTATTGTC
CACTTGACGAAGCTCTTTCTAGAAGCGTAGTTGACTTGTCGGGACGGCCCTATGCTGTTATCGATTTGGG
ATTAAAGCGTGAAAAGGTTGGGGAATTGTCCTGTGAAATGATCCCTCACTTACTATATTCCTTTTCGGTA
GCAGCTGGAATTACTTTGCATGTTACCTGCTTATATGGTAGTAATGACCATCATCGTGCTGAAAGCGCTT
TTAAATCTCTGGCTGTTGCCATGCGCGCGGCTACTAGTCTTACTGGAAGTTCTGAAGTCCCAAGCACGAA
GGGAGTGTTGTAAAGAGTACTGACAATAAAAAGATTCTTGTTTTCAAGAACTTGTCATTTGTATAGTTTT
TTTATATTGTAGTTGTTCTATTTTAATCAAATGTTAGCGTGATTTATATTTTTTTTCGCCTCGACATCAT
CTGCCCAGATGCGAAGTTAAGTGCGCAGAAAGTAATATCATGCGTCAATCGTATGTGAATGCTGGTCGCT
ATACTGCTGTCGATTCGATACTAACGCTCGACCTGCAGGCATGAAGATGGGAATCTCGGTCGTAATGATT
TCTATAATGACGAAAAAAAAAAAATTGGAAAGAAAAAGCTTCATGGCCTTTATAAAAAGGAACTATCCAA
TACCTCGCCAGAACCAAGTAACAGTATTTTACGGGGCACAAATCAAGAACAATAAGACAGGACTGTAAAG
ATGGACGCATTGAACTCCAAAGAACAACAAGAGTTCCAAAAAGTAGTGGAACAAAAGCAAATGAAGGATT
TCATGCGTTTGTACTCTAATCTGGTAGAAAGATGTTTCACAGACTGTGTCAATGACTTCACAACATCAAA
GCTAACCAATAAGGAACAAACATGCATCATGAAGTGCTCAGAAAAGTTCTTGAAGCATAGCGAACGTGTA
GGGCAGCGTTTCCAAGAACAAAACGCTGCCTTGGGACAAGGCTTGGGCCGATAAGGTGTACTGGCGTATA
TATATCTAATTATGTATCTCTGGTGTCGACAAGCTTGGCACTGGCCGTCGTTTTACAACGTCGTGACTGG
GAAAACCCTGGCGTTACCCAACTTAATCGCCTTGCAGCACATCCCCCTTTCGCCAGCTGGCGTAATAGCG
AAGAGGCCCGCACCGATCGCCCTTCCCAACAGTTGCGCAGCCTGAATGGCGAATGGCGCCTGATGCGGTA
TTTTCTCCTTACGCATCTGTGCGGTATTTCACACCGCATA
[142 nt withheld, positions 4941-5082]
C
[141 nt withheld, positions 5084-5224]
CCTTTGACGTTGGAGTCCACGTTCTTT
[37 nt withheld, positions 5252-5288]
ACCCTATCTCGGGCTATTCTTTTGATTTATAAGGGATTTTGCCGATTTCGGCCTATTGGTTAAAAAATGA
GCTGATTTAACAAAAATTTAACGCGAATTTTAACAAAATATTAACGTTTACAATTTTATGGTGCACTCTC
AGTACAATCTGCTCTGATGCCGCATAGTTAAGCCAGCCCCGACACCCGCCAACACCCGCTGACGCGCCCT
GACGGGCTTGTCTGCTCCCGGCATCCGCTTACAGACAAGCTGTGACCGTCTCCGGGAGCTGCATGTGTCA
GAGGTTTTCACCGTCATCACCGAAACGCGCGAGACGAAAGGGCCTCGTGATACGCCTATTTTTATAGGTT
AATGTCATGATAATAATGGTTTCTTAGACGTCAGGTGGCACTTTTCGGGGAAATGTGCGCGGAACCCCTA
TTTGTTTATTTTTCTAAATACATTCAAATATGTATCCGCTCATGAGACAATAACCCTGATAAATGCTTCA
ATAATATTGAAAAAGGAAGAGTATGAGTATTCAACATTTCCGTGTCGCCCTTATTCCCTTTTTTGCGGCA
TTTTGCCTTCCTGTTTTTGCTCACCCAGAAACGCTGGTGAAAGTAAAAGATGCTGAAGATCAGTTGGGTG
CACGAGTGGGTTACATCGAACTGGATCTCAACAGCGGTAAGATCCTTGAGAGTTTTCGCCCCGAAGAACG
TTTTCCAATGATGAGCACTTTTAAAGTTCTGCTATGTGGCGCGGTATTATCCCGTATTGACGCCGGGCAA
GAGCAACTCGGTCGCCGCATACACTATTCTCAGAATGACTTGGTTGAGTACTCACCAGTCACAGAAAAGC
ATCTTACGGATGGCATGACAGTAAGAGAATTATGCAGTGCTGCCATAACCATGAGTGATAACACTGCGGC
CAACTTACTTCTGACAACGATCGGAGGACCGAAGGAGCTAACCGCTTTTTTGCACAACATGGGGGATCAT
GTAACTCGCCTTGATCGTTGGGAACCGGAGCTGAATGAAGCCATACCAAACGACGAGCGTGACACCACGA
TGCCTGTAGCAATGGCAACAACGTTGCGCAAACTATTAACTGGCGAACTACTTACTCTAGCTTCCCGGCA
ACAATTAATAGACTGGATGGAGGCGGATAAAGTTGCAGGACCACTTCTGCGCTCGGCCCTTCCGGCTGGC
TGGTTTATTGCTGATAAATCTGGAGCCGGTGAGCGTGGGTCTCGCGGTATCATTGCAGCACTGGGGCCAG
ATGGTAAGCCCTCCCGTATCGTAGTTATCTACACGACGGGGAGTCAGGCAACTATGGATGAACGAAATAG
ACAGATCGCTGAGATAGGTGCCTCACTGATTAAGCATTGGTAACTGTCAGACCAAGTTTACTCATATATA
CTTTAGATTGATTTAAAACTTCATTTTTAATTTAAAAGGATCTAGGTGAAGATCCTTTTTGATAATCTCA
TGACCAAAATCCCTTAACGTGAGTTTTCGTTCCACTGAGCGTCAGACCCCGTAGAAAAGATCAAAGGATC
TTCTTGAGATCCTTTTTTTCTGCGCGTAATCTGCTGCTTGCAAACAAAAAAACCACCGCTACCAGCGGTG
GTTTGTTTGCCGGATCAAGAGCTACCAACTCTTTTTCCGAAGGTAACTGGCTTCAGCAGAGCGCAGATAC
CAAATACTGTCCTTCTAGTGTAGCCGTAGTTAGGCCACCACTTCAAGAACTCTGTAGCACCGCCTACATA
CCTCGCTCTGCTAATCCTGTTACCAGTGGCTGCTGCCAGTGGCGATAAGTCGTGTCTTACCGGGTTGGAC
TCAAGACGATAGTTACCGGATAAGGCGCAGCGGTCGGGCTGAACGGGGGGTTCGTGCACACAGCCCAGCT
TGGAGCGAACGACCTACACCGAACTGAGATACCTACAGCGTGAGCTATGAGAAAGCGCCACGCTTCCCGA
AGGGAGAAAGGCGGACAGGTATCCGGTAAGCGGCAGGGTCGGAACAGGAGAGCGCACGAGGGAGCTTCCA
GGGGGAAACGCCTGGTATCTTTATAGTCCTGTCGGGTTTCGCCACCTCTGACTTGAGCGTCGATTTTTGT
GATGCTCGTCAGGGGGGCGGAGCCTATGGAAAAACGCCAGCAACGCGGCCTTTTTACGGTTCCTGGCCTT
TTGCTGGCCTTTTGCTCACATGTTCTTTCCTGCGTTATCCCCTGATTCTGTGGATAACCGTATTACCGCC
TTTGAGTGAGCTGATACCGCTCGCCGCAGCCGAACGACCGAGCGCAGCGAGTCAGTGAGCGAGGAAGCGG
AAG
