>Addgene plasmid #20400 | pNC951 | addgene partial sequence | sequence record 26517 | 20400 with prim586 (CTCTCCACTGAGAGAAAA)
TTGNGACAACTCCNGTGAAAAGTTCTTCTCCTTTACTCGTATTGGGCGCCAGGGTGGTTTTTCTTTTCAC
CAGTGAGACGGGCAACAGCCAAGCTCCGGATCCGTGATAACCACCTCTTAGCCTTAGCACAAGATGTAAG
GTGGACTCCTTCTGAATGTTGTAATCAGACAGCGTTCTACCGTCTTCTAGCTGCTTACCGGCAAAGATCA
ATCTTTGTTGATCTGGAGGGATACCTTCCTTGTCTTGAATTTTCGACTTAACGTTGTCGATGGTATCGGA
AGATTCAACTTCCAATGTTATGGTTTTACCGGTCAAAGTCTTGACGAAAATCTGCATAATCTATTAGTTA
AAGTAAAGTGGGAGGGAGAGTTCGAGAGTTCTTTTCGTATTGTAGTAGATAGAAGATATACTTATCCTTA
TCCGTACAGTTCTTGCTCTTTCTGAAGTAGCACTTTCGGAAGAAGAAAGATAAGCAGGCGAATTGATCCG
GTAATTTAGTGTGTGTATTTGTGTTTGCGTGTCTATAGAAGTATAGTAATTTATGCTACAAAGGACCTAA
TGTATAAGGAAAGAATATTTAGAGAAAAGAAGAAAACAAGAGTTTTATATACATACAGAGCACATGCATG
CCATATGATCATGTGTCGTCGCACACATATATATATGCCTGTATGTGTCAGCACTAAAGTTGCCTGGNCA
TCCACGCTATATACACGCCTGGCAGATCCGGGGTTTTTTCTCCTTGACGTTNAAGTATAGAGGTATATTA
ACAATTTTTTGNTGATACTTTTATTACATTTGAATAAGAAGTNATACNAACCGAAAANNNTNAAANNATT
AGTTNAA
